>Addgene plasmid #39169 | PTPN5 | depositor partial sequence | sequence record 49220 | PTPN5 sequence 849 bps
TCCCGTGTCCTCCAAGCAGAAGAGCTTCATGAAAAGGCCCTGGACCCTTTCCTGCTGCAGGCGGAATTCT
TTGAAATCCCCATGAACTTTGTGGATCCGAAAGAGTACGACATCCCTGGGCTGGTGCGGAAGAACCGGTA
CAAAACCATACTTCCCAACCCTCACAGCAGAGTGTGTCTGACCTCACCAGACCCTGACGACCCTCTGAGT
TCCTACATCAATGCCAACTACATCCGGGGCTATGGTGGGGAGGAGAAGGTGTACATCGCCACTCAGGGAC
CCATCGTCAGCACGGTCGCCGACTTCTGGCGCATGGTGTGGCAGGAGCACACGCCCATCATTGTCATGAT
CACCAACATCGAGGAGATGAACGAGAAATGCACCGAGTATTGGCCGGAGGAGCAGGTGGCGTACGACGGT
GTTGAGATCACTGTGCAGAAAGTCATTCACACGGAGGATTACCGGCTGCGACTCATCTCCCTCAAGAGTG
GGACTGAGGAGCGAGGCCTGAAGCATTACTGGTTCACATCCTGGCCCGACCAGAAGACCCCAGACCGGGC
CCCCCCACTCCTGCACCTGGTGCGGGAGGTGGAGGAGGCAGCCCAGCAGGAGGGGCCCCACTGTGCCCCC
ATCATCGTCCACTGCAGTGCAGGGATTGGGAGGACCGGCTGCTTCATTGCCACCAGCATCTGCTGCCAGC
AGCTGCGGCAGGAGGGTGTAGTGGACATCCTGAAGACCACGTGCCAGCTCCGTCAGGACAGGGGCGGCAT
GATCCAGACATGCGAGCAGTACCAGTTTGTGCACCACGTCATGAGCCTCTACGAAAAGCAGCTGTCCCAC
CAGTCCTGA
