>Addgene plasmid #39169 | PTPN5 | addgene partial sequence | sequence record 52645 | pGEX-3 5'-CCGGGAGCTGCATGTGTCAGAGG-3'
GCGCGAGGCAGATCGTCAGTCAGTCACGATGCGGCCGCTCGAGTCGACCCTCAGGACTGGTGGGACAGCT
GCTTTTCGTAGAGGCTCATGACGTGGTGCACAAACTGGTACTGCTCGCATGTCTGGATCATGCCGCCCCT
GTCCTGACGGAGCTGGCACGTGGTCTTCAGGATGTCCACCACACCCTCCTGCCGCAGCTGCTGGCAGCAG
ATGCTGGTGGCAATGAAGCAGCCGGTCCTCCCAATCCCTGCACTGCAGTGGACGATGATGGGGGCACAGT
GGGGCCCCTCCTGCTGGGCTGCCTCCTCCACCTCCCGCACCAGGTGCAGGAGTGGGGGGGCCCGGTCTGG
GGTCTTCTGGTCGGGCCAGGATGTGAACCAGTAATGCTTCAGGCCTCGCTCCTCAGTCCCACTCTTGAGG
GAGATGAGTCGCAGCCGGTAATCCTCCGTGTGAATGACTTTCTGCACAGTGATCTCAACACCGTCGTACG
CCACCTGCTCCTCCGGCCAATACTCGGTGCATTTCTCGTTCATCTCCTCGATGTTGGTGATCATGACAAT
GATGGGCGTGTGCTCCTGCCACACCATGCGCCAGAAGTCGGCGACCGTGCTGACGATGGGTCCCTGAGTG
GCGATGTACACCTTCTCCTCCCCACCATAGCCCCGGATGTAGTTGGCATTGATGTAGGAACTCAGAGGGT
CGTCAGGGTCTGGTGAGGTCAGACACACTCTGCTGTGAGGGTTGGGAAGTATGGTTTTGTACCGGTTCTT
CCGCACCAGCCCAGGGATGTCGTACTCTTTCGGATCCACAAAGTTCATGGGGATTTCAAAGAATTCCGCC
TGCAGCAGA
