>Addgene plasmid #39169 | PTPN5 | addgene partial sequence | sequence record 52648 | pGEX-5 5'-GGGCTGGCAAGCCACGTTTGGTG-3'
AATCGGATCTGGAAGTTCTGTTCCAGGGGCCCCTGGGGATCCCCAGGAATTCCCTCCCGTGTCCTCCAAG
CAGAAGAGCTTCATGAAAAGGCCCTGGACCCTTTCCTGCTGCAGGCGGAATTCTTTGAAATCCCCATGAA
CTTTGTGGATCCGAAAGAGTACGACATCCCTGGGCTGGTGCGGAAGAACCGGTACAAAACCATACTTCCC
AACCCTCACAGCAGAGTGTGTCTGACCTCACCAGACCCTGACGACCCTCTGAGTTCCTACATCAATGCCA
ACTACATCCGGGGCTATGGTGGGGAGGAGAAGGTGTACATCGCCACTCAGGGACCCATCGTCAGCACGGT
CGCCGACTTCTGGCGCATGGTGTGGCAGGAGCACACGCCCATCATTGTCATGATCACCAACATCGAGGAG
ATGAACGAGAAATGCACCGAGTATTGGCCGGAGGAGCAGGTGGCGTACGACGGTGTTGAGATCACTGTGC
AGAAAGTCATTCACACGGAGGATTACCGGCTGCGACTCATCTCCCTCAAGAGTGGGACTGAGGAGCGAGG
CCTGAAGCATTACTGGTTCACATCCTGGCCCGACCAGAAGACCCCAGACCGGGCCCCCCCACTCCTGCAC
CTGGTGCGGGAGGTGGAGGAGGCAGCCCAGCAGGAGGGGCCCCACTGTGCCCCCATCATCGTCCACTGCA
GTGCAGGGATTGGGAGGACCGGCTGCTTCATTGCCACCAGCATCTGCTGCCAGCAGCTGCGGCAGGAGGG
TGTGGTGGACATCCTGAAGACCACGTGCCAGCTCCGTCAGGACAGGGGCGGCATGATCCAGACATGCGAG
CAGTACCAGTTTGTGCACCACGTCATGAGCCTCTACGAA
