[The description below was written by a language model from this plasmid's Addgene catalogue record.]
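Description:
PTPN5 is a bacterial expression plasmid built on the pGEX-6P-2 backbone, carrying a fragment of the human PTPN5 gene, which encodes protein tyrosine phosphatase, non-receptor type 5, also known as the striatum-enriched phosphatase STEP. The insert is recorded as 849 bp and was introduced by restriction enzyme cloning. The record notes that it may not represent the full open reading frame, as is common for constructs designed around a crystallisable domain rather than the whole protein. Which residues or domain the fragment spans is not stated. The plasmid is maintained in E. coli under ampicillin selection and is listed as low copy.

The phosphatase fragment is fused at its N terminus to glutathione S-transferase, followed by a PreScission protease recognition site. GST allows the fusion protein to be captured on glutathione affinity resin and often aids solubility. The PreScission site allows the tag to be cleaved off afterwards, releasing the PTPN5 fragment with only a few extra residues. The record does not list the promoter or other regulatory features. pGEX-series vectors generally drive the GST fusion from an IPTG-inducible tac promoter and carry a lacI repressor gene, but no feature table is provided here to confirm these elements.

The stated purpose is recombinant production of the protein in bacteria for structure determination. The purified material could also suit biochemical work on the phosphatase, although the record does not describe such uses.
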