Addgene plasmid #39169: PTPN5
Purpose: Bacterial expression for structure determination; may not be full ORF
Depositing lab: Nicola Burgess-Brown. Depositing organization: University of Oxford.
Backbone
  Vector backbone: pGEX-6P-2
  Backbone manufacturer: SGC
  Vector type: Bacterial Expression
Growth in bacteria
  Bacterial resistance: Ampicillin, 100 μg/mL
  Growth temperature: 37°C
  Growth strain: Mach1
  Copy number: Low Copy
Gene/Insert
  Gene/Insert name: PTPN5 (alt name: protein tyrosine phosphatase, non-receptor type 5 (striatum-enriched))
  Species: H. sapiens (human)
  Insert size (bp): 849
  Entrez Gene: PTPN5 (a.k.a. PTPSTEP, STEP)
  Tag / fusion protein: GST-PreScission (N terminal on insert)
  Cloning method: Restriction Enzyme
  Sequencing primers: 5′ pGEX5'; 3′ pGEX3'
Terms and licenses: Academic/Nonprofit Terms; Industry Terms: Not Available to Industry
How to cite: PTPN5 was a gift from Nicola Burgess-Brown (Addgene plasmid # 39169 ; http://n2t.net/addgene:39169 ; RRID:Addgene_39169)
